>Addgene plasmid #245908 | mSHANK3_PDZ | addgene full sequence | sequence record 490451 | Addgene NGS Result
CAAGGAGATGGCGCCCAACAGTCCCCCGGCCACGGGGCCTGCCACCATACCCACGCCGAAACAAGCGCTC
ATGAGCCCGAAGTGGCGAGCCCGATCTTCCCCATCGGTGATGTCGGCGATATAGGCGCCAGCAACCGCAC
CTGTGGCGCCGGTGATGCCGGCCACGATGCGTCCGGCGTAGAGGATCGAGATCTCGATCCCGCGAAATTA
ATACGACTCACTATAGGGGAATTGTGAGCGGATAACAATTCCCCTCTAGAAATAATTTTGTTTAACTTTA
AGAAGGAGATATACATATGCATCATCACCATCACCATGGTAAGCCTATCCCTAACCCTCTCCTCGGTCTC
GATTCTACGGAAAACCTGTATTTTCAGGGAATTGATCCCTTCACCGTTGCAATCCTGCAGAAACGTGATC
ATGAAGGTTTTGGTTTTGTTCTGCGTGGTGCAAAAGCAGAAACCCCGATTGAAGAATTTACCCCGACACC
GGCATTTCCGGCACTGCAGTATCTGGAAAGCGTTGATGTTGAAGGTGTTGCATGGCGTGCAGGTCTGCGT
ACCGGTGATTTTCTGATTGAAGTTAATGGTGTGAACGTGGTGAAAGTGGGTCATAAACAGGTTGTTGGTC
TGATTCGTCAAGGTGGTAATCGTCTGGTTATGAAAGTTGTTAGCGTGACCTAAAAGGGCGAGCTCAGATC
CGGCTGCTAACAAAGCCCGAAAGGAAGCTGAGTTGGCTGCTGCCACCGCTGAGCAATAACTAGCATAACC
CCTTGGGGCCTCTAAACGGGTCTTGAGGGGTTTTTTGCTGAAAGGAGGAACTATATCCGGATATCCCGCA
AGAGGCCCGGCAGTACCGGCATAACCAAGCCTATGCCTACAGCATCCAGGGTGACGGTGCCGAGGATGAC
GATGAGCGCATTGTTAGATTTCATACACGGTGCCTGACTGCGTTAGCAATTTAACTGTGATAAACTACCG
CATTAAAGCTAGCTTATCGATGATAAGCTGTCAAACATGAGAATTAATTCTTGAAGACGAAAGGGCCTCG
TGATACGCCTATTTTTATAGGTTAATGTCATGATAATAATGGTTTCTTAGACGTCAGGTGGCACTTTTCG
GGGAAATGTGCGCGGAACCCCTATTTGTTTATTTTTCTAAATACATTCAAATATGTATCCGCTCATGAGA
CAATAACCCTGATAAATGCTTCAATAATATTGAAAAAGGAAGAGTATGAGTATTCAACATTTCCGTGTCG
CCCTTATTCCCTTTTTTGCGGCATTTTGCCTTCCTGTTTTTGCTCACCCAGAAACGCTGGTGAAAGTAAA
AGATGCTGAAGATCAGTTGGGTGCACGAGTGGGTTACATCGAACTGGATCTCAACAGCGGTAAGATCCTT
GAGAGTTTTCGCCCCGAAGAACGTTTTCCAATGATGAGCACTTTTAAAGTTCTGCTATGTGGCGCGGTAT
TATCCCGTGTTGACGCCGGGCAAGAGCAACTCGGTCGCCGCATACACTATTCTCAGAATGACTTGGTTGA
GTACTCACCAGTCACAGAAAAGCATCTTACGGATGGCATGACAGTAAGAGAATTATGCAGTGCTGCCATA
ACCATGAGTGATAACACTGCGGCCAACTTACTTCTGACAACGATCGGAGGACCGAAGGAGCTAACCGCTT
TTTTGCACAACATGGGGGATCATGTAACTCGCCTTGATCGTTGGGAACCGGAGCTGAATGAAGCCATACC
AAACGACGAGCGTGACACCACGATGCCTGCAGCAATGGCAACAACGTTGCGCAAACTATTAACTGGCGAA
CTACTTACTCTAGCTTCCCGGCAACAATTAATAGACTGGATGGAGGCGGATAAAGTTGCAGGACCACTTC
TGCGCTCGGCCCTTCCGGCTGGCTGGTTTATTGCTGATAAATCTGGAGCCGGTGAGCGTGGGTCTCGCGG
TATCATTGCAGCACTGGGGCCAGATGGTAAGCCCTCCCGTATCGTAGTTATCTACACGACGGGGAGTCAG
GCAACTATGGATGAACGAAATAGACAGATCGCTGAGATAGGTGCCTCACTGATTAAGCATTGGTAACTGT
CAGACCAAGTTTACTCATATATACTTTAGATTGATTTAAAACTTCATTTTTAATTTAAAAGGATCTAGGT
GAAGATCCTTTTTGATAATCTCATGACCAAAATCCCTTAACGTGAGTTTTCGTTCCACTGAGCGTCAGAC
CCCGTAGAAAAGATCAAAGGATCTTCTTGAGATCCTTTTTTTCTGCGCGTAATCTGCTGCTTGCAAACAA
AAAAACCACCGCTACCAGCGGTGGTTTGTTTGCCGGATCAAGAGCTACCAACTCTTTTTCCGAAGGTAAC
TGGCTTCAGCAGAGCGCAGATACCAAATACTGTCCTTCTAGTGTAGCCGTAGTTAGGCCACCACTTCAAG
AACTCTGTAGCACCGCCTACATACCTCGCTCTGCTAATCCTGTTACCAGTGGCTGCTGCCAGTGGCGATA
AGTCGTGTCTTACCGGGTTGGACTCAAGACGATAGTTACCGGATAAGGCGCAGCGGTCGGGCTGAACGGG
GGGTTCGTGCACACAGCCCAGCTTGGAGCGAACGACCTACACCGAACTGAGATACCTACAGCGTGAGCTA
TGAGAAAGCGCCACGCTTCCCGAAGGGAGAAAGGCGGACAGGTATCCGGTAAGCGGCAGGGTCGGAACAG
GAGAGCGCACGAGGGAGCTTCCAGGGGGAAACGCCTGGTATCTTTATAGTCCTGTCGGGTTTCGCCACCT
CTGACTTGAGCGTCGATTTTTGTGATGCTCGTCAGGGGGGCGGAGCCTATGGAAAAACGCCAGCAACGCG
GCCTTTTTACGGTTCCTGGCCTTTTGCTGGCCTTTTGCTCACATGTTCTTTCCTGCGTTATCCCCTGATT
CTGTGGATAACCGTATTACCGCCTTTGAGTGAGCTGATACCGCTCGCCGCAGCCGAACGACCGAGCGCAG
CGAGTCAGTGAGCGAGGAAGCGGAAGAGCGCCTGATGCGGTATTTTCTCCTTACGCATCTGTGCGGTATT
TCACACCGCAATGGTGCACTCTCAGTACAATCTGCTCTGATGCCGCATAGTTAAGCCAGTATACACTCCG
CTATCGCTACGTGACTGGGTCATGGCTGCGCCCCGACACCCGCCAACACCCGCTGACGCGCCCTGACGGG
CTTGTCTGCTCCCGGCATCCGCTTACAGACAAGCTGTGACCGTCTCCGGGAGCTGCATGTGTCAGAGGTT
TTCACCGTCATCACCGAAACGCGCGAGGCAGCTGCGGTAAAGCTCATCAGCGTGGTCGTGAAGCGATTCA
CAGATGTCTGCCTGTTCATCCGCGTCCAGCTCGTTGAGTTTCTCCAGAAGCGTTAATGTCTGGCTTCTGA
TAAAGCGGGCCATGTTAAGGGCGGTTTTTTCCTGTTTGGTCACTGATGCCTCCGTGTAAGGGGGATTTCT
GTTCATGGGGGTAATGATACCGATGAAACGAGAGAGGATGCTCACGATACGGGTTACTGATGATGAACAT
GCCCGGTTACTGGAACGTTGTGAGGGTAAACAACTGGCGGTATGGATGCGGCGGGACCAGAGAAAAATCA
CTCAGGGTCAATGCCAGCGCTTCGTTAATACAGATGTAGGTGTTCCACAGGGTAGCCAGCAGCATCCTGC
GATGCAGATCCGGAACATAATGGTGCAGGGCGCTGACTTCCGCGTTTCCAGACTTTACGAAACACGGAAA
CCGAAGACCATTCATGTTGTTGCTCAGGTCGCAGACGTTTTGCAGCAGCAGTCGCTTCACGTTCGCTCGC
GTATCGGTGATTCATTCTGCTAACCAGTAAGGCAACCCCGCCAGCCTAGCCGGGTCCTCAACGACAGGAG
CACGATCATGCGCACCCGTGGCCAGGACCCAACGCTGCCCGAGATGCGCCGCGTGCGGCTGCTGGAGATG
GCGGACGCGATGGATATGTTCTGCCAAGGGTTGGTTTGCGCATTCACAGTTCTCCGCAAGAATTGATTGG
CTCCAATTCTTGGAGTGGTGAATCCGTTAGCGAGGTGCCGCCGGCTTCCATTCAGGTCGAGGTGGCCCGG
CTCCATGCACCGCGACGCAACGCGGGGAGGCAGACAAGGTATAGGGCGGCGCCTACAATCCATGCCAACC
CGTTCCATGTGCTCGCCGAGGCGGCATAAATCGCCGTGACGATCAGCGGTCCAATGATCGAAGTTAGGCT
GGTAAGAGCCGCGAGCGATCCTTGAAGCTGTCCCTGATGGTCGTCATCTACCTGCCTGGACAGCATGGCC
TGCAACGCGGGCATCCCGATGCCGCCGGAAGCGAGAAGAATCATAATGGGGAAGGCCATCCAGCCTCGCG
TCGCGAACGCCAGCAAGACGTAGCCCAGCGCGTCGGCCGCCATGCCGGCGATAATGGCCTGCTTCTCGCC
GAAACGTTTGGTGGCGGGACCAGTGACGAAGGCTTGAGCGAGGGCGTGCAAGATTCCGAATACCGCAAGC
GACAGGCCGATCATCGTCGCGCTCCAGCGAAAGCGGTCCTCGCCGAAAATGACCCAGAGCGCTGCCGGCA
CCTGTCCTACGAGTTGCATGATAAAGAAGACAGTCATAAGTGCGGCGACGATAGTCATGCCCCGCGCCCA
CCGGAAGGAGCTGACTGGGTTGAAGGCTCTCAAGGGCATCGGTCGAGATCCCGGTGCCTAATGAGTGAGC
TAACTTACATTAATTGCGTTGCGCTCACTGCCCGCTTTCCAGTCGGGAAACCTGTCGTGCCAGCTGCATT
AATGAATCGGCCAACGCGCGGGGAGAGGCGGTTTGCGTATTGGGCGCCAGGGTGGTTTTTCTTTTCACCA
GTGAGACGGGCAACAGCTGATTGCCCTTCACCGCCTGGCCCTGAGAGAGTTGCAGCAAGCGGTCCACGCT
GGTTTGCCCCAGCAGGCGAAAATCCTGTTTGATGGTGGTTAACGGCGGGATATAACATGAGCTGTCTTCG
GTATCGTCGTATCCCACTACCGAGATATCCGCACCAACGCGCAGCCCGGACTCGGTAATGGCGCGCATTG
CGCCCAGCGCCATCTGATCGTTGGCAACCAGCATCGCAGTGGGAACGATGCCCTCATTCAGCATTTGCAT
GGTTTGTTGAAAACCGGACATGGCACTCCAGTCGCCTTCCCGTTCCGCTATCGGCTGAATTTGATTGCGA
GTGAGATATTTATGCCAGCCAGCCAGACGCAGACGCGCCGAGACAGAACTTAATGGGCCCGCTAACAGCG
CGATTTGCTGGTGACCCAATGCGACCAGATGCTCCACGCCCAGTCGCGTACCGTCTTCATGGGAGAAAAT
AATACTGTTGATGGGTGTCTGGTCAGAGACATCAAGAAATAACGCCGGAACATTAGTGCAGGCAGCTTCC
ACAGCAATGGCATCCTGGTCATCCAGCGGATAGTTAATGATCAGCCCACTGACGCGTTGCGCGAGAAGAT
TGTGCACCGCCGCTTTACAGGCTTCGACGCCGCTTCGTTCTACCATCGACACCACCACGCTGGCACCCAG
TTGATCGGCGCGAGATTTAATCGCCGCGACAATTTGCGACGGCGCGTGCAGGGCCAGACTGGAGGTGGCA
ACGCCAATCAGCAACGACTGTTTGCCCGCCAGTTGTTGTGCCACGCGGTTGGGAATGTAATTCAGCTCCG
CCATCGCCGCTTCCACTTTTTCCCGCGTTTTCGCAGAAACGTGGCTGGCCTGGTTCACCACGCGGGAAAC
GGTCTGATAAGAGACACCGGCATACTCTGCGACATCGTATAACGTTACTGGTTTCACATTCACCACCCTG
AATTGACTCTCTTCCGGGCGCTATCATGCCATACCGCGAAAGGTTTTGCGCCATTCGATGGTGTCCGGGA
TCTCGACGCTCTCCCTTATGCGACTCCTGCATTAGGAAGCAGCCCAGTAGTAGGTTGAGGCCGTTGAGCA
CCGCCGCCGCAAGGAATGGTGCATG
Features (pLannotate 1.2.2; 21 found; start..end, strand, type, name):
    209..227     +  promoter       T7 promoter: promoter for bacteriophage T7 RNA polymerase
    228..252     +  protein_bind   lac operator: The lac repressor binds to the lac operator to inhibit transcription in E. coli. This inhibition can be relieved by adding lactose or isopropyl-β-D-thiogalactopyranoside (IPTG). lac repressor encoded by lacI
    267..289     +  RBS            RBS: efficient ribosome binding site from bacteriophage T7 gene 10 (Olins and Rangwala, 1989)
    318..359     +  CDS            V5 tag: epitope tag from simian virus 5
    360..379     +  CDS            TEV site (fragment): tobacco etch virus (TEV) protease recognition and cleavage site
    396..692     +  CDS            Shank3 (fragment): SHAN3_MOUSE - Also known as Kiaa1650, Prosap2. Experimental evidence at protein level: Swiss-Prot protein existence level 1. Major scaffold postsynaptic density protein which interacts with multiple proteins and complexes to orchestrate the dendritic spine and synapse formation, maturation and maintenance. Interconnects receptors of the postsynaptic membrane including NMDA-type and metabotropic glutamate receptors via complexes with GKAP/PSD-95 and HOMER, respectively, and the actin-based cytoskeleton. Plays a role in the structural and functional organization of the dendritic spine and synapt
    703..752     +  CDS            SET1 (fragment): solubility-enhancement tag derived from T7 phage gene 10B
    760..807     +  terminator     T7 terminator: transcription terminator for bacteriophage T7 RNA polymerase
    830..934     -  CDS            TcR (fragment): tetracycline efflux protein; tet; confers resistance to tetracycline
    991..1014    -  promoter       tet promoter (fragment): E. coli promoter for tetracycline efflux protein gene
   1131..1235    +  promoter       AmpR promoter: bla
   1236..2096    +  CDS            AmpR: β-lactamase; bla; confers resistance to ampicillin, carbenicillin, and related antibiotics
   2267..2855    +  rep_origin     ori: high-copy-number ColE1/pMB1/pBR322/pUC origin of replication
   3041..3180    -  misc_feature   bom: basis of mobility region from pBR322
   3282..3473    -  CDS            rop: Rop protein, which maintains plasmids at low copy number; rop
   3490..3870    +  CDS            YPB1_ECOLX: Protein predicted: Swiss-Prot protein existence level 4. From Escherichia coli.
   4112..4736    -  CDS            TcR (fragment): tetracycline efflux protein; tet; confers resistance to tetracycline
   4751..4772    -  protein_bind   CAP binding site: CAP binding activates transcription in the presence of cAMP. E. coli catabolite activator protein
   4785..5867    -  CDS            lacI: lac repressor; lacI; The lac repressor binds to the lac operator to inhibit transcription in E. coli. This inhibition can be relieved by adding lactose or isopropyl-β-D-thiogalactopyranoside (IPTG).
   5868..5945    -  promoter       lacI promoter: lacI
   5953..187     -  CDS            TcR (fragment) (across the origin): tetracycline efflux protein; tet; confers resistance to tetracycline
