[The description below was written by a language model from this plasmid's Addgene catalogue record and pLannotate feature annotations shown in this document.]
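Description:
mSHANK3_PDZ is a bacterial expression plasmid built on the pET151 dTOPO backbone for producing the PDZ domain of mouse SHANK3 (residues 570–664) in E. coli. The sequenced plasmid is 6,045 nt. It carries a ColE1/pBR322-type origin together with the bom region and the rop gene, and it is selected through the β-lactamase (AmpR) gene conferring ampicillin resistance. The catalogue lists it as high copy, although rop normally acts to moderate copy number. Several tetracycline-resistance gene fragments and a partial tet promoter are also annotated. These are non-functional remnants of the pBR322 lineage rather than usable markers.

The expression cassette is a standard T7lac arrangement. A T7 promoter is followed directly by a lac operator and the strong ribosome binding site from T7 gene 10, and the plasmid-borne lacI gene supplies repressor. Transcription is therefore held off until IPTG is added in a host that expresses T7 RNA polymerase. The synthesised Shank3 fragment is fused at its N terminus to a His tag and V5 epitope, as stated in the catalogue. The feature table annotates the V5 tag and a partial match to a TEV protease site upstream of the insert but does not call the His tag separately. The TEV site would allow the tags to be removed after purification. A T7 terminator closes the unit, and the short "SET1" hit just before it probably reflects vector-derived T7 gene 10 sequence rather than a deliberate solubility tag.

SHANK3 is a major postsynaptic density scaffold protein. The associated study concerns CDKL5 binding to talin and to PDZ domains, which suggests the recombinant domain is intended for purification and in vitro binding work.
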