Addgene plasmid #245908: mSHANK3_PDZ
Purpose: Bacterial expression of SHANK3 PDZ domain (570-664)
Depositing lab: Ben Goult. Depositing organization: University of Liverpool. Publication: Cyclin-dependent kinase-like 5 (CDKL5) binds to talin and is anchored at the postsynaptic density via direct interaction with PDZ domains. Otani Y, Goodall E, Srinivasan V, Ball NJ, Barnett SFH, Zech T, Saarikangas J, Goult BT. bioRxiv 2025.08.27.672337; doi: https://doi.org/10.1101/2025.08.27.672337.
Backbone
  Vector backbone: pET151 dTOPO
  Vector type: Bacterial Expression
Growth in bacteria
  Bacterial resistance: Ampicillin, 100 μg/mL
  Growth temperature: 37°C
  Growth strain: DH5alpha
  Copy number: High Copy
Gene/Insert
  Gene/Insert name: SHANK3
  Species: M. musculus (mouse)
  Entrez Gene: Shank3 (a.k.a. Spank-2, proSAP2)
  Promoter: T7
  Tag / fusion protein: HisTag-V5 (N terminal on insert)
  Cloning method: Gene Synthesis
  Sequencing primers: 5′ T7F; 3′ T7R
Terms and licenses: Academic/Nonprofit Terms; Industry Terms: Not Available to Industry
How to cite: mSHANK3_PDZ was a gift from Ben Goult (Addgene plasmid # 245908 ; http://n2t.net/addgene:245908 ; RRID:Addgene_245908)
